>Addgene plasmid #202554 | pLV-RnSyt1-sgRNA1-dCas9-KRAB-TagBFP2 (identifier AAAA-0245) | addgene full sequence | sequence record 404687 | Addgene NGS Result
GGCCTCCGCGCCGGGTTTTGGCGCCTCCCGCGGGCGCCCCCCTCCTCACGGCGAGCGCTGCCACGTCAGA
CGAAGGGCGCAGCGAGCGTCCTGATCCTTCCGCCCGGACGCTCAGGACAGCGGCCCGCTGCTCATAAGAC
TCGGCCTTAGAACCCCAGTATCAGCAGAAGGACATTTTAGGACGGGACTTGGGTGACTCTAGGGCACTGG
TTTTCTTTCCAGAGAGCGGAACAGGCGAGGAAAAGTAGTCCCTTCTCGGCGATTCTGCGGAGGGATCTCC
GTGGGGCGGTGAACGCCGATGATTATATAAGGACGCGCCGGGTGTGGCACAGCTAGTTCCGTCGCAGCCG
GGATTTGGGTCGCGGTTCTTGTTTGTGGATCGCTGTGATCGTCACTTGGTGAGTAGCGGGCTGCTGGGCT
GGCCGGGGCTTTCGTGGCCGCCGGGCCGCTCGGTGGGACGGAAGCGTGTGGAGAGACCGCCAAGGGCTGT
AGTCTGGGTCCGCGAGCAAGGTTGCCCTGAACTGGGGGTTGGGGGGAGCGCAGCAAAATGGCGGCTGTTC
CCGAGTCTTGAATGGAAGACGCTTGTGAGGCGGGCTGTGAGGTCGTTGAAACAAGGTGGGGGGCATGGTG
GGCGGCAAGAACCCAAGGTCTTGAGGCCTTCGCTAATGCGGGAAAGCTCTTATTCGGGTGAGATGGGCTG
GGGCACCATCTGGGGACCCTGACGTGAAGTTTGTCACTGACTGGAGAACTCGGTTTGTCGTCTGTTGCGG
GGGCGGCAGTTATGGCGGTGCCGTTGGGCAGTGCACCCGTACCTTTGGGAGCGCGCGCCCTCGTCGTGTC
GTGACGTCACCCGTTCTGTTGGCTTATAATGCAGGGTGGGGCCACCTGCCGGTAGGTGTGCGGTAGGCTT
TTCTCCGTCGCAGGACGCAGGGTTCGGGCCTAGGGTAGGCTCTCCTGAATCGACAGGCGCCGGACCTCTG
GTGAGGGGAGGGATAAGTGAGGCGTCAGTTTCTTTGGTCGGTTTTATGTACCTATCTTCTTAAGTAGCTG
AAGCTCCGGTTTTGAACTATGCGCTCGGGGTTGGCGAGTGTGTTTTGTGAAGTTTTTTAGGCACCTTTTG
AAATGTAATCATTTGGGTCAATATGTAATTTTCAGTGTTAGACTAGTAAATTGTCCGCTAAATTCTGGCC
GTTTTTGGCTTTTTTGTTAGACGAAGCTTGGGCTGCAGGTCGACTCTAGAGCCACCATGGACTACAAAGA
CCATGACGGTGATTATAAAGATCATGACATCGATTACAAGGATGACGATGACAAGATGGCCCCCAAGAAG
AAGAGGAAGGTGGGCCGCGGAATGGACAAGAAGTACTCCATTGGGCTCGCCATCGGCACAAACAGCGTCG
GCTGGGCCGTCATTACGGACGAGTACAAGGTGCCGAGCAAAAAATTCAAAGTTCTGGGCAATACCGATCG
CCACAGCATAAAGAAGAACCTCATTGGCGCCCTCCTGTTCGACTCCGGGGAAACCGCCGAAGCCACGCGG
CTCAAAAGAACAGCACGGCGCAGATATACCCGCAGAAAGAATCGGATCTGCTACCTGCAGGAGATCTTTA
GTAATGAGATGGCTAAGGTGGATGACTCTTTCTTCCATAGGCTGGAGGAGTCCTTTTTGGTGGAGGAGGA
TAAAAAGCACGAGCGCCACCCAATCTTTGGCAATATCGTGGACGAGGTGGCGTACCATGAAAAGTACCCA
ACCATATATCATCTGAGGAAGAAGCTTGTAGACAGTACTGATAAGGCTGACTTGCGGTTGATCTATCTCG
CGCTGGCGCATATGATCAAATTTCGGGGACACTTCCTCATCGAGGGGGACCTGAACCCAGACAACAGCGA
TGTCGACAAACTCTTTATCCAACTGGTTCAGACTTACAATCAGCTTTTCGAAGAGAACCCGATCAACGCA
TCCGGAGTTGACGCCAAAGCAATCCTGAGCGCTAGGCTGTCCAAATCCCGGCGGCTCGAAAACCTCATCG
CACAGCTCCCTGGGGAGAAGAAGAACGGCCTGTTTGGTAATCTTATCGCCCTGTCACTCGGGCTGACCCC
CAACTTTAAATCTAACTTCGACCTGGCCGAAGATGCCAAGCTTCAACTGAGCAAAGACACCTACGATGAT
GATCTCGACAATCTGCTGGCCCAGATCGGCGACCAGTACGCAGACCTTTTTTTGGCGGCAAAGAACCTGT
CAGACGCCATTCTGCTGAGTGATATTCTGCGAGTGAACACGGAGATCACCAAAGCTCCGCTGAGCGCTAG
TATGATCAAGCGCTATGATGAGCACCACCAAGACTTGACTTTGCTGAAGGCCCTTGTCAGACAGCAACTG
CCTGAGAAGTACAAGGAAATTTTCTTCGATCAGTCTAAAAATGGCTACGCCGGATACATTGACGGCGGAG
CAAGCCAGGAGGAATTTTACAAATTTATTAAGCCCATCTTGGAAAAAATGGACGGCACCGAGGAGCTGCT
GGTAAAGCTTAACAGAGAAGATCTGTTGCGCAAACAGCGCACTTTCGACAATGGAAGCATCCCCCACCAG
ATTCACCTGGGCGAACTGCACGCTATCCTCAGGCGGCAAGAGGATTTCTACCCCTTTTTGAAAGATAACA
GGGAAAAGATTGAGAAAATCCTCACATTTCGGATACCCTACTATGTAGGCCCCCTCGCCCGGGGAAATTC
CAGATTCGCGTGGATGACTCGCAAATCAGAAGAGACCATCACTCCCTGGAACTTCGAGGAAGTCGTGGAT
AAGGGGGCCTCTGCCCAGTCCTTCATCGAAAGGATGACTAACTTTGATAAAAATCTGCCTAACGAAAAGG
TGCTTCCTAAACACTCTCTGCTGTACGAGTACTTCACAGTTTATAACGAGCTCACCAAGGTCAAATACGT
CACAGAAGGGATGAGAAAGCCAGCATTCCTGTCTGGAGAGCAGAAGAAAGCTATCGTGGACCTCCTCTTC
AAGACGAACCGGAAAGTTACCGTGAAACAGCTCAAAGAAGACTATTTCAAAAAGATTGAATGTTTCGACT
CTGTTGAAATCAGCGGAGTGGAGGATCGCTTCAACGCATCCCTGGGAACGTATCACGATCTCCTGAAAAT
CATTAAAGACAAGGACTTCCTGGACAATGAGGAGAACGAGGACATTCTTGAGGACATTGTCCTCACCCTT
ACGTTGTTTGAAGATAGGGAGATGATTGAAGAACGCTTGAAAACTTACGCTCATCTCTTCGACGACAAAG
TCATGAAACAGCTCAAGAGGCGCCGATATACAGGATGGGGGCGGCTGTCAAGAAAACTGATCAATGGGAT
CCGAGACAAGCAGAGTGGAAAGACAATCCTGGATTTTCTTAAGTCCGATGGATTTGCCAACCGGAACTTC
ATGCAGTTGATCCATGATGACTCTCTCACCTTTAAGGAGGACATCCAGAAAGCACAAGTTTCTGGCCAGG
GGGACAGTCTTCACGAGCACATCGCTAATCTTGCAGGTAGCCCAGCTATCAAAAAGGGAATACTGCAGAC
CGTTAAGGTCGTGGATGAACTCGTCAAAGTAATGGGAAGGCATAAGCCCGAGAATATCGTTATCGAGATG
GCCCGAGAGAACCAAACTACCCAGAAGGGACAGAAGAACAGTAGGGAAAGGATGAAGAGGATTGAAGAGG
GTATAAAAGAACTGGGGTCCCAAATCCTTAAGGAACACCCAGTTGAAAACACCCAGCTTCAGAATGAGAA
GCTCTACCTGTACTACCTGCAGAACGGCAGGGACATGTACGTGGATCAGGAACTGGACATCAATCGGCTC
TCCGACTACGACGTGGATGCCATCGTGCCCCAGTCTTTTCTCAAAGATGATTCTATTGATAATAAAGTGT
TGACAAGATCCGATAAAAATAGAGGGAAGAGTGATAACGTCCCCTCAGAAGAAGTTGTCAAGAAAATGAA
AAATTATTGGCGGCAGCTGCTGAACGCCAAACTGATCACACAACGGAAGTTCGATAATCTGACTAAGGCT
GAACGAGGTGGCCTGTCTGAGTTGGATAAAGCCGGCTTCATCAAAAGGCAGCTTGTTGAGACACGCCAGA
TCACCAAGCACGTGGCCCAAATTCTCGATTCACGCATGAACACCAAGTACGATGAAAATGACAAACTGAT
TCGAGAGGTGAAAGTTATTACTCTGAAGTCTAAGCTGGTCTCAGATTTCAGAAAGGACTTTCAGTTTTAT
AAGGTGAGAGAGATCAACAATTACCACCATGCGCATGATGCCTACCTGAATGCAGTGGTAGGCACTGCAC
TTATCAAAAAATATCCCAAGCTTGAATCTGAATTTGTTTACGGAGACTATAAAGTGTACGATGTTAGGAA
AATGATCGCAAAGTCTGAGCAGGAAATAGGCAAGGCCACCGCTAAGTACTTCTTTTACAGCAATATTATG
AATTTTTTCAAGACCGAGATTACACTGGCCAATGGAGAGATTCGGAAGCGACCACTTATCGAAACAAACG
GAGAAACAGGAGAAATCGTGTGGGACAAGGGTAGGGATTTCGCGACAGTCCGGAAGGTCCTGTCCATGCC
GCAGGTGAACATCGTTAAAAAGACCGAAGTACAGACCGGAGGCTTCTCCAAGGAAAGTATCCTCCCGAAA
AGGAACAGCGACAAGCTGATCGCACGCAAAAAAGATTGGGACCCCAAGAAATACGGCGGATTCGATTCTC
CTACAGTCGCTTACAGTGTACTGGTTGTGGCCAAAGTGGAGAAAGGGAAGTCTAAAAAACTCAAAAGCGT
CAAGGAACTGCTGGGCATCACAATCATGGAGCGATCAAGCTTCGAAAAAAACCCCATCGACTTTCTCGAG
GCGAAAGGATATAAAGAGGTCAAAAAAGACCTCATCATTAAGCTTCCCAAGTACTCTCTCTTTGAGCTTG
AAAACGGCCGGAAACGAATGCTCGCTAGTGCGGGCGAGCTGCAGAAAGGTAACGAGCTGGCACTGCCCTC
TAAATACGTTAATTTCTTGTATCTGGCCAGCCACTATGAAAAGCTCAAAGGGTCTCCCGAAGATAATGAG
CAGAAGCAGCTGTTCGTGGAACAACACAAACACTACCTTGATGAGATCATCGAGCAAATAAGCGAATTCT
CCAAAAGAGTGATCCTCGCCGACGCTAACCTCGATAAGGTGCTTTCTGCTTACAATAAGCACAGGGATAA
GCCCATCAGGGAGCAGGCAGAAAACATTATCCACTTGTTTACTCTGACCAACTTGGGCGCGCCTGCAGCC
TTCAAGTACTTCGACACCACCATAGACAGAAAGCGGTACACCTCTACAAAGGAGGTCCTGGACGCCACAC
TGATTCATCAGTCAATTACGGGGCTCTATGAAACAAGAATCGACCTCTCTCAGCTCGGTGGAGACAGCAG
GGCTGACCCCAAGAAGAAGAGGAAGGTGGCTAGCGATGCTAAGTCACTGACTGCCTGGTCCCGGACACTG
GTGACCTTCAAGGATGTGTTTGTGGACTTCACCAGGGAGGAGTGGAAGCTGCTGGACACTGCTCAGCAGA
TCCTGTACAGAAATGTGATGCTGGAGAACTATAAGAACCTGGTTTCCTTGGGTTATCAGCTTACTAAGCC
AGATGTGATCCTCCGGTTGGAGAAGGGAGAAGAGCCCTGGCTGGTGGAGAGAGAAATTCACCAAGAGACC
CATCCTGATTCAGAGACTGCATTTGAAATCAAATCATCAGTTCCGAAAAAGAAACGCAAAGTTGCTAGCG
AGGGCAGAGGAAGTCTTCTAACATGCGGTGACGTGGAGGAGAATCCCGGCCCTATGAGCGAGCTGATTAA
GGAGAACATGCACATGAAGCTGTACATGGAGGGCACCGTGGACAACCATCACTTCAAGTGCACATCCGAG
GGCGAAGGCAAGCCCTACGAGGGCACCCAGACCATGAGAATCAAGGTGGTCGAGGGCGGCCCTCTCCCCT
TCGCCTTCGACATCCTGGCTACTAGCTTCCTCTACGGCAGCAAGACCTTCATCAACCACACCCAGGGCAT
CCCCGACTTCTTCAAGCAGTCCTTCCCTGAGGGCTTCACATGGGAGAGAGTCACCACATACGAAGACGGG
GGCGTGCTGACCGCTACCCAGGACACCAGCCTCCAGGACGGCTGCCTCATCTACAACGTCAAGATCAGAG
GGGTGAACTTCACATCCAACGGCCCTGTGATGCAGAAGAAAACACTCGGCTGGGAGGCCTTCACCGAAAC
GCTGTACCCCGCTGACGGCGGCCTGGAAGGCAGAAACGACATGGCCCTGAAGCTCGTGGGCGGGAGCCAT
CTGATCGCAAACGCCAAGACCACATATAGATCCAAGAAACCCGCTAAGAACCTCAAGATGCCTGGCGTCT
ACTATGTGGACTACAGACTGGAAAGAATCAAGGAGGCCAACAACGAGACCTACGTCGAGCAGCACGAGGT
GGCAGTGGCCAGATACTGCGACCTCCCTAGCAAACTGGGGCACAAGCTTAATTGACCAGCACACTGGCGG
CCGTTACTAGCTTCTGCAGCACGACCGGTTGATAATAGATAACTTCGTATAGCATACATTATACGAAGTT
ATGAATTCGATATCAAGCTTATCGATAATCAACCTCTGGATTACAAAATTTGTGAAAGATTGACTGGTAT
TCTTAACTATGTTGCTCCTTTTACGCTATGTGGATACGCTGCTTTAATGCCTTTGTATCATGCTATTGCT
TCCCGTATGGCTTTCATTTTCTCCTCCTTGTATAAATCCTGGTTGCTGTCTCTTTATGAGGAGTTGTGGC
CCGTTGTCAGGCAACGTGGCGTGGTGTGCACTGTGTTTGCTGACGCAACCCCCACTGGTTGGGGCATTGC
CACCACCTGTCAGCTCCTTTCCGGGACTTTCGCTTTCCCCCTCCCTATTGCCACGGCGGAACTCATCGCC
GCCTGCCTTGCCCGCTGCTGGACAGGGGCTCGGCTGTTGGGCACTGACAATTCCGTGGTGTTGTCGGGGA
AATCATCGTCCTTTCCTTGGCTGCTCGCCTGTGTTGCCACCTGGATTCTGCGCGGGACGTCCTTCTGCTA
CGTCCCTTCGGCCCTCAATCCAGCGGACCTTCCTTCCCGCGGCCTGCTGCCGGCTCTGCGGCCTCTTCCG
CGTCTTCGCCTTCGCCCTCAGACGAGTCGGATCTCCCTTTGGGCCGCCTCCCCGCATCGATACCGTCGAC
CTCGAGACCTAGAAAAACATGGAGCAATCACAAGTAGCAATACAGCAGCTACCAATGCTGATTGTGCCTG
GCTAGAAGCACAAGAGGAGGAGGAGGTGGGTTTTCCAGTCACACCTCAGGTACCTTTAAGACCAATGACT
TACAAGGCAGCTGTAGATCTTAGCCACTTTTTAAAAGAAAAGGGGGGACTGGAAGGGCTAATTCACTCCC
AACGAAGACAAGATATCCTTGATCTGTGGATCTACCACACACAAGGCTACTTCCCTGATTGGCAGAACTA
CACACCAGGGCCAGGGATCAGATATCCACTGACCTTTGGATGGTGCTACAAGCTAGTACCAGTTGAGCAA
GAGAAGGTAGAAGAAGCCAATGAAGGAGAGAACACCCGCTTGTTACACCCTGTGAGCCTGCATGGGATGG
ATGACCCGGAGAGAGAAGTATTAGAGTGGAGGTTTGACAGCCGCCTAGCATTTCATCACATGGCCCGAGA
GCTGCATCCGGACTGTACTGGGTCTCTCTGGTTAGACCAGATCTGAGCCTGGGAGCTCTCTGGCTAACTA
GGGAACCCACTGCTTAAGCCTCAATAAAGCTTGCCTTGAGTGCTTCAAGTAGTGTGTGCCCGTCTGTTGT
GTGACTCTGGTAACTAGAGATCCCTCAGACCCTTTTAGTCAGTGTGGAAAATCTCTAGCAGGGCCCGTTT
AAACCCGCTGATCAGCCTCGACTGTGCCTTCTAGTTGCCAGCCATCTGTTGTTTGCCCCTCCCCCGTGCC
TTCCTTGACCCTGGAAGGTGCCACTCCCACTGTCCTTTCCTAATAAAATGAGGAAATTGCATCGCATTGT
CTGAGTAGGTGTCATTCTATTCTGGGGGGTGGGGTGGGGCAGGACAGCAAGGGGGAGGATTGGGAAGACA
ATAGCAGGCATGCTGGGGATGCGGTGGGCTCTATGGCTTCTGAGGCGGAAAGAACCAGCTGGGGCTCTAG
GGGGTATCCCC
[124 nt withheld, positions 8272-8395]
C
[91 nt withheld, positions 8397-8487]
A
[49 nt withheld, positions 8489-8537]
CCTTTGACGTTGGAGTCCACGTTCTTT
[37 nt withheld, positions 8565-8601]
ACCCTATCTCGGTCTATTCTTTTGATTTATAAGGGATTTTGCCGATTTCGGCCTATTGGTTAAAAAATGA
GCTGATTTAACAAAAATTTAACGCGAATTAATTCTGTGGAATGTGTGTCAGTTAGGGTGTGGAAAGTCCC
CAGGCTCCCCAGCAGGCAGAAGTATGCAAAGCATGCATCTCAATTAGTCAGCAACCAGGTGTGGAAAGTC
CCCAGGCTCCCCAGCAGGCAGAAGTATGCAAAGCATGCATCTCAATTAGTCAGCAACCATAGTCCCGCCC
CTAACTCCGCCCATCCCGCCCCTAACTCCGCCCAGTTCCGCCCATTCTCCGCCCCATGGCTGACTAATTT
TTTTTATTTATGCAGAGGCCGAGGCCGCCTCTGCCTCTGAGCTATTCCAGAAGTAGTGAGGAGGCTTTTT
TGGAGGCCTAGGCTTTTGCAAAAAGCTCCCGGGAGCTTGTATATCCATTTTCGGATCTGATCAGCACGTG
TTGACAATTAATCATCGGCATAGTATATCGGCATAGTATAATACGACAAGGTGAGGAACTAAACCATGGC
CAAGTTGACCAGTGCCGTTCCGGTGCTCACCGCGCGCGACGTCGCCGGAGCGGTCGAGTTCTGGACCGAC
CGGCTCGGGTTCTCCCGGGACTTCGTGGAGGACGACTTCGCCGGTGTGGTCCGGGACGACGTGACCCTGT
TCATCAGCGCGGTCCAGGACCAGGTGGTGCCGGACAACACCCTGGCCTGGGTGTGGGTGCGCGGCCTGGA
CGAGCTGTACGCCGAGTGGTCGGAGGTCGTGTCCACGAACTTCCGGGACGCCTCCGGGCCGGCCATGACC
GAGATCGGCGAGCAGCCGTGGGGGCGGGAGTTCGCCCTGCGCGACCCGGCCGGCAACTGCGTGCACTTCG
TGGCCGAGGAGCAGGACTGACACGTGCTACGAGATTTCGATTCCACCGCCGCCTTCTATGAAAGGTTGGG
CTTCGGAATCGTTTTCCGGGACGCCGGCTGGATGATCCTCCAGCGCGGGGATCTCATGCTGGAGTTCTTC
GCCCACCCCAACTTGTTTATTGCAGCTTATAATGGTTACAAATAAAGCAATAGCATCACAAATTTCACAA
ATAAAGCATTTTTTTCACTGCATTCTAGTTGTGGTTTGTCCAAACTCATCAATGTATCTTATCATGTCTG
TATACCGTCGACCTCTAGCTAGAGCTTGGCGTAATCATGGTCATAGCTGTTTCCTGTGTGAAATTGTTAT
CCGCTCACAATTCCACACAACATACGAGCCGGAAGCATAAAGTGTAAAGCCTGGGGTGCCTAATGAGTGA
GCTAACTCACATTAATTGCGTTGCGCTCACTGCCCGCTTTCCAGTCGGGAAACCTGTCGTGCCAGCTGCA
TTAATGAATCGGCCAACGCGCGGGGAGAGGCGGTTTGCGTATTGGGCGCTCTTCCGCTTCCTCGCTCACT
GACTCGCTGCGCTCGGTCGTTCGGCTGCGGCGAGCGGTATCAGCTCACTCAAAGGCGGTAATACGGTTAT
CCACAGAATCAGGGGATAACGCAGGAAAGAACATGTGAGCAAAAGGCCAGCAAAAGGCCAGGAACCGTAA
AAAGGCCGCGTTGCTGGCGTTTTTCCATAGGCTCCGCCCCCCTGACGAGCATCACAAAAATCGACGCTCA
AGTCAGAGGTGGCGAAACCCGACAGGACTATAAAGATACCAGGCGTTTCCCCCTGGAAGCTCCCTCGTGC
GCTCTCCTGTTCCGACCCTGCCGCTTACCGGATACCTGTCCGCCTTTCTCCCTTCGGGAAGCGTGGCGCT
TTCTCATAGCTCACGCTGTAGGTATCTCAGTTCGGTGTAGGTCGTTCGCTCCAAGCTGGGCTGTGTGCAC
GAACCCCCCGTTCAGCCCGACCGCTGCGCCTTATCCGGTAACTATCGTCTTGAGTCCAACCCGGTAAGAC
ACGACTTATCGCCACTGGCAGCAGCCACTGGTAACAGGATTAGCAGAGCGAGGTATGTAGGCGGTGCTAC
AGAGTTCTTGAAGTGGTGGCCTAACTACGGCTACACTAGAAGAACAGTATTTGGTATCTGCGCTCTGCTG
AAGCCAGTTACCTTCGGAAAAAGAGTTGGTAGCTCTTGATCCGGCAAACAAACCACCGCTGGTAGCGGTG
GTTTTTTTGTTTGCAAGCAGCAGATTACGCGCAGAAAAAAAGGATCTCAAGAAGATCCTTTGATCTTTTC
TACGGGGTCTGACGCTCAGTGGAACGAAAACTCACGTTAAGGGATTTTGGTCATGAGATTATCAAAAAGG
ATCTTCACCTAGATCCTTTTAAATTAAAAATGAAGTTTTAAATCAATCTAAAGTATATATGAGTAAACTT
GGTCTGACAGTTACCAATGCTTAATCAGTGAGGCACCTATCTCAGCGATCTGTCTATTTCGTTCATCCAT
AGTTGCCTGACTCCCCGTCGTGTAGATAACTACGATACGGGAGGGCTTACCATCTGGCCCCAGTGCTGCA
ATGATACCGCGAGACCCACGCTCACCGGCTCCAGATTTATCAGCAATAAACCAGCCAGCCGGAAGGGCCG
AGCGCAGAAGTGGTCCTGCAACTTTATCCGCCTCCATCCAGTCTATTAATTGTTGCCGGGAAGCTAGAGT
AAGTAGTTCGCCAGTTAATAGTTTGCGCAACGTTGTTGCCATTGCTACAGGCATCGTGGTGTCACGCTCG
TCGTTTGGTATGGCTTCATTCAGCTCCGGTTCCCAACGATCAAGGCGAGTTACATGATCCCCCATGTTGT
GCAAAAAAGCGGTTAGCTCCTTCGGTCCTCCGATCGTTGTCAGAAGTAAGTTGGCCGCAGTGTTATCACT
CATGGTTATGGCAGCACTGCATAATTCTCTTACTGTCATGCCATCCGTAAGATGCTTTTCTGTGACTGGT
GAGTACTCAACCAAGTCATTCTGAGAATAGTGTATGCGGCGACCGAGTTGCTCTTGCCCGGCGTCAATAC
GGGATAATACCGCGCCACATAGCAGAACTTTAAAAGTGCTCATCATTGGAAAACGTTCTTCGGGGCGAAA
ACTCTCAAGGATCTTACCGCTGTTGAGATCCAGTTCGATGTAACCCACTCGTGCACCCAACTGATCTTCA
GCATCTTTTACTTTCACCAGCGTTTCTGGGTGAGCAAAAACAGGAAGGCAAAATGCCGCAAAAAAGGGAA
TAAGGGCGACACGGAAATGTTGAATACTCATACTCTTCCTTTTTCAATATTATTGAAGCATTTATCAGGG
TTATTGTCTCATGAGCGGATACATATTTGAATGTATTTAGAAAAATAAACAAATAGGGGTTCCGCGCACA
TTTCCCCGAAAAGTGCCACCTGACGTCGACGGATCGGGAGATCTCCCGATCCCCTATGGTGCACTCTCAG
TACAATCTGCTCTGATGCCGCATAGTTAAGCCAGTATCTGCTCCCTGCTTGTGTGTTGGAGGTCGCTGAG
TAGTGCGCGAGCAAAATTTAAGCTACAACAAGGCAAGGCTTGACCGACAATTGCATGAAGAATCTGCTTA
GGGTTAGGCGTTTTGCGCTGCTTCGCGATGTACGGGCCAGATATACGCGTTGACATTGATTATTGACTAG
TTATTAATAGTAATCAATTACGGGGTCATTAGTTCATAGCCCATATATGGAGTTCCGCGTTACATAACTT
ACGGTAAATGGCCCGCCTGGCTGACCGCCCAACGACCCCCGCCCATTGACGTCAATAATGACGTATGTTC
CCATAGTAACGCCAATAGGGACTTTCCATTGACGTCAATGGGTGGAGTATTTACGGTAAACTGCCCACTT
GGCAGTACATCAAGTGTATCATATGCCAAGTACGCCCCCTATTGACGTCAATGACGGTAAATGGCCCGCC
TGGCATTATGCCCAGTACATGACCTTATGGGACTTTCCTACTTGGCAGTACATCTACGTATTAGTCATCG
CTATTACCATGGTGATGCGGTTTTGGCAGTACATCAATGGGCGTGGATAGCGGTTTGACTCACGGGGATT
TCCAAGTCTCCACCCCATTGACGTCAATGGGAGTTTGTTTTGGCACCAAAATCAACGGGACTTTCCAAAA
TGTCGTAACAACTCCGCCCCATTGACGCAAATGGGCGGTAGGCGTGTACGGTGGGAGGTCTATATAAGCA
GCGCGTTTTGCCTGTACTGGGTCTCTCTGGTTAGACCAGATCTGAGCCTGGGAGCTCTCTGGCTAACTAG
GGAACCCACTGCTTAAGCCTCAATAAAGCTTGCCTTGAGTGCTTCAAGTAGTGTGTGCCCGTCTGTTGTG
TGACTCTGGTAACTAGAGATCCCTCAGACCCTTTTAGTCAGTGTGGAAAATCTCTAGCAGTGGCGCCCGA
ACAGGGACTTGAAAGCGAAAGGGAAACCAGAGGAGCTCTCTCGACGCAGGACTCGGCTTGCTGAAGCGCG
CACGGCAAGAGGCGAGGGGCGGCGACTGGTGAGTACGCCAAAAATTTTGACTAGCGGAGGCTAGAAGGAG
AGAGATGGGTGCGAGAGCGTCAGTATTAAGCGGGGGAGAATTAGATCGCGATGGGAAAAAATTCGGTTAA
GGCCAGGGGGAAAGAAAAAATATAAATTAAAACATATAGTATGGGCAAGCAGGGAGCTAGAACGATTCGC
AGTTAATCCTGGCCTGTTAGAAACATCAGAAGGCTGTAGACAAATACTGGGACAGCTACAACCATCCCTT
CAGACAGGATCAGAAGAACTTAGATCATTATATAATACAGTAGCAACCCTCTATTGTGTGCATCAAAGGA
TAGAGATAAAAGACACCAAGGAAGCTTTAGACAAGATAGAGGAAGAGCAAAACAAAAGTAAGACCACCGC
ACAGCAAGCGGCCGCTGATCTTCAGACCTGGAGGAGGAGATATGAGGGACAATTGGAGAAGTGAATTATA
TAAATATAAAGTAGTAAAAATTGAACCATTAGGAGTAGCACCCACCAAGGCAAAGAGAAGAGTGGTGCAG
AGAGAAAAAAGAGCAGTGGGAATAGGAGCTTTGTTCCTTGGGTTCTTGGGAGCAGCAGGAAGCACTATGG
GCGCAGCGTCAATGACGCTGACGGTACAGGCCAGACAATTATTGTCTGGTATAGTGCAGCAGCAGAACAA
TTTGCTGAGGGCTATTGAGGCGCAACAGCATCTGTTGCAACTCACAGTCTGGGGCATCAAGCAGCTCCAG
GCAAGAATCCTGGCTGTGGAAAGATACCTAAAGGATCAACAGCTCCTGGGGATTTGGGGTTGCTCTGGAA
AACTCATTTGCACCACTGCTGTGCCTTGGAATGCTAGTTGGAGTAATAAATCTCTGGAACAGATTTGGAA
TCACACGACCTGGATGGAGTGGGACAGAGAAATTAACAATTACACAAGCTTAATACACTCCTTAATTGAA
GAATCGCAAAACCAGCAAGAAAAGAATGAACAAGAATTATTGGAATTAGATAAATGGGCAAGTTTGTGGA
ATTGGTTTAACATAACAAATTGGCTGTGGTATATAAAATTATTCATAATGATAGTAGGAGGCTTGGTAGG
TTTAAGAATAGTTTTTGCTGTACTTTCTATAGTGAATAGAGTTAGGCAGGGATATTCACCATTATCGTTT
CAGACCCACCTCCCAACCCCGAGGGGACCCGACAGGCCCGAAGGAATAGAAGAAGAAGGTGGAGAGAGAG
ACAGAGACAGATCCATTCGATTAGTGAACGGATCGGCACTGCGTGCGCCAATTCTGCAGACAAATGGCAG
TATTCATCCACAATTTTAAAAGAAAAGGGGGGATTGGGGGGTACAGTGCAGGGGAAAGAATAGTAGACAT
AATAGCAACAGACATACAAACTAAAGAATTACAAAAACAAATTACAAAAATTCAAAATTTTCGGGTTTAT
TACAGGGACAGCAGAGATCCAGTTTGGTTAATTAATAACTTCGTATAGCATACATTATACGAAGTTATTA
AAAAAAAAGCACCGACTCGGTGCCACTTTTTCAAGTTGATAACGGACTAGCCTTATTTTAACTTGCTATT
TCTAGCTCTAAAACCCGCGGACCGGTGCGAGGCACGCGGTGTTTCGTCCTTTCCACAAGATATATAAAGC
CAAGAAATCGAAATACTTTCAAGTTACGGTAAGCATATGATAGTCCATTTTAAAACATAATTTTAAAACT
GCAAACTACCCAAGAAATTATTACTTTCTACGTCACGTATTTTGTACTAATATCTTTGTGTTTACAGTCA
AATTAATTCCAATTATCTCTCTAACAGCCTTGTATCGTATATGCAAATATGAAGGAATCATGGGAAATAG
GCCCTCTTAATTAATTAACCCGTGTCGGCTCCAGATCT
Features (pLannotate 1.2.2; 38 found; start..end, strand, type, name):
      1..1212    +  promoter       UbC promoter: human ubiquitin C promoter
   1223..1241    -  misc_feature   MCS (fragment): pUC18/19 multiple cloning site
   1250..1315    +  CDS            3xFLAG: three tandem FLAG® epitope tags, followed by an enterokinase cleavage site
   1352..5455    +  CDS            Cas9: Cas9 (Csn1) endonuclease from the Streptococcus pyogenes Type II CRISPR/Cas system generates RNA-guided double strand breaks in DNA
   5522..5716    +  CDS            KRAB: Krüppel-associated box (KRAB) transcriptional repression domain from the human zinc finger protein ZNF10 (Margolin et al., 1994)
   5864..6562    +  CDS            TagBFP: TagBFP is a basic (constitutively fluorescent) blue fluorescent protein published in 2008, derived from Entacmaea quadricolor. It is reported to be a very rapidly-maturing monomer with very low acid sensitivity.
   6619..6652    +  protein_bind   loxP: Cre-mediated recombination occurs in the 8-bp core sequence (GCATACAT). Cre recombinase
   6653..6677    +  misc_feature   MCS (fragment): pBluescript multiple cloning site
   6677..7265    +  misc_feature   WPRE: woodchuck hepatitis virus posttranscriptional regulatory element
   7202..7783    +  CDS            nef (fragment): NEF_HV1H2 - Experimental evidence at protein level: Swiss-Prot protein existence level 1. Extracellular Nef protein targets CD4(+) T-lymphocytes for apoptosis by interacting with CXCR4 surface receptors. From Human immunodeficiency virus type 1 group M subtype B (isolate HXB2) (HIV-1).
   7790..7970    +  LTR            5' LTR (truncated): truncated 5' long terminal repeat (LTR) from HIV-1
   8002..8226    +  polyA_signal   bGH poly(A) signal: bovine growth hormone polyadenylation signal
   8230..8251    +  promoter       SV40 promoter (fragment): SV40 enhancer and early promoter
   8272..8700    +  rep_origin     f1 ori (sequence partly withheld): f1 bacteriophage origin of replication; arrow indicates direction of (+) strand synthesis
   8714..9043    +  promoter       SV40 promoter: SV40 enhancer and early promoter
   9091..9138    +  promoter       EM7 promoter: synthetic bacterial promoter&nbsp
   9157..9531    +  CDS            BleoR: antibiotic-binding protein; Sh ble from Streptoalloteichus hindustanus; confers resistance to bleomycin, phleomycin, and Zeocin™
   9541..9666    +  CDS            ble (fragment): BLE_KLEPN - Experimental evidence at protein level: Swiss-Prot protein existence level 1. Binding protein with a strong affinity to the bleomycin family of antibiotics. Binds to CL990; an antimitotic-antibiotic compound. From Klebsiella pneumoniae.
   9661..9782    +  polyA_signal   SV40 poly(A) signal: SV40 polyadenylation signal
   9853..9875    -  protein_bind   lac operator (fragment): The lac repressor binds to the lac operator to inhibit transcription in E. coli. This inhibition can be relieved by adding lactose or isopropyl-β-D-thiogalactopyranoside (IPTG). lac repressor encoded by lacI
   9879..9909    -  promoter       lac promoter: promoter for the E. coli lac operon
   9924..9945    -  protein_bind   CAP binding site: CAP binding activates transcription in the presence of cAMP. E. coli catabolite activator protein
   9958..10050   -  CDS            lacI (fragment): lac repressor; lacI; The lac repressor binds to the lac operator to inhibit transcription in E. coli. This inhibition can be relieved by adding lactose or isopropyl-β-D-thiogalactopyranoside (IPTG).
  10233..10821   -  rep_origin     ori: high-copy-number ColE1/pMB1/pBR322/pUC origin of replication
  10992..11852   -  CDS            AmpR: β-lactamase; bla; confers resistance to ampicillin, carbenicillin, and related antibiotics
  11853..11957   -  promoter       AmpR promoter: bla
  12016..12068   -  misc_feature   bom (fragment): basis of mobility region from pBR322
  12223..12602   +  enhancer       CMV enhancer: human cytomegalovirus immediate early enhancer
  12603..12802   +  promoter       CMV promoter: human cytomegalovirus (CMV) immediate early promoter
  12820..13000   +  LTR            5' LTR (truncated): truncated 5' long terminal repeat (LTR) from HIV-1
  13047..13172   +  misc_feature   HIV-1 Ψ: packaging signal of human immunodeficiency virus type 1
  13156..13519   +  CDS            HIV-1 gag (fragment): gag protein from human immunodeficiency virus 1; gag
  13665..13898   +  misc_feature   RRE: The Rev response element (RRE) of HIV-1 allows for Rev-dependent mRNA export from the nucleus to the cytoplasm.
  14275..14375   +  CDS            Rev (fragment): human immunodeficiency virus 1 (HIV-1) Rev protein; rev; enhances nuclear export of unspliced and incompletely spliced viral mRNAs
  14425..14542   +  misc_feature   cPPT/CTS: central polypurine tract and central termination sequence of HIV-1
  14586..14619   +  protein_bind   loxP: Cre-mediated recombination occurs in the 8-bp core sequence (GCATACAT). Cre recombinase
  14630..14705   -  misc_RNA       gRNA scaffold: guide RNA scaffold for the Streptococcus pyogenes CRISPR/Cas9 system
  14737..14977   -  promoter       U6 promoter: RNA polymerase III promoter for human U6 snRNA
