[The description below was written by a language model from this plasmid's Addgene catalogue record and pLannotate feature annotations shown in this document.]
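Description:
pLV-RnSyt1-sgRNA1-dCas9-KRAB-TagBFP2 is an all-in-one lentiviral CRISPR interference (CRISPRi) plasmid of about 15 kb, designed to silence rat synaptotagmin-1 (Syt1). It is built on a pLV-hU6-sgRNA-dCas9-KRAB-TagBFP backbone and is maintained in E. coli through a high-copy ColE1/pUC-type origin with ampicillin resistance. An f1 origin is also present. Outside the viral unit, the backbone carries an SV40/EM7-driven bleomycin/Zeocin resistance cassette. The transfer vector uses a CMV enhancer/promoter fused to a truncated HIV-1 5' LTR, followed by the Ψ packaging signal, RRE and cPPT/CTS. Downstream lie a WPRE, a truncated 3' LTR and a bGH polyadenylation signal. This layout is typical of third-generation lentiviral systems, in which packaging functions are supplied in trans.

The payload contains two expression units. A human U6 (RNA polymerase III) promoter, annotated on the reverse strand, drives a single guide RNA. The guide combines the S. pyogenes scaffold with a spacer directed at the 5' UTR of rat Syt1. In the forward direction, the human ubiquitin C promoter drives an N-terminally 3xFLAG-tagged Cas9 fused to the KRAB repression domain of ZNF10. The annotation labels this protein simply as Cas9, but the catalogue describes it as the catalytically dead dCas9. According to the record, a T2A peptide links it to TagBFP2, so transduced cells co-express a separate blue fluorescent marker. Guide-directed dCas9-KRAB represses transcription at the target site without cutting DNA. Two loxP sites flank the sgRNA and dCas9-KRAB-TagBFP2 cassettes, which would in principle allow Cre-mediated excision, although the record does not state this purpose. The associated publication concerns Syt1's role in the presynaptic targeting and synaptic vesicle entry of botulinum neurotoxin type A, which is consistent with use of this construct for Syt1 knockdown in rat cells.
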