Addgene plasmid #202554: pLV-RnSyt1-sgRNA1-dCas9-KRAB-TagBFP2 (identifier AAAA-0245)
Purpose: Synaptotagmin-1 sgRNA1 with TagBFP2
Depositing lab: Frederic Meunier. Depositing organization: University of Queensland. Publication: Presynaptic targeting of botulinum neurotoxin type A requires a tripartite PSG-Syt1-SV2 plasma membrane nanocluster for synaptic vesicle entry. Joensuu M, Syed P, Saber SH, Lanoue V, Wallis TP, Rae J, Blum A, Gormal RS, Small C, Sanders S, Jiang A, Mahrhold S, Krez N, Cousin MA, Cooper-White R, Cooper-White JJ, Collins BM, Parton RG, Balistreri G, Rummel A, Meunier FA. EMBO J. 2023 Jul 3;42(13):e112095. doi: 10.15252/embj.2022112095. Epub 2023 May 25. PubMed 37226896.
Backbone
  Vector backbone: pLV-hUV6-sgRNA-dCas9-KRAB-TagBFP
  Backbone manufacturer: Dr Konstantin Kogan
  Backbone size w/o insert (bp): 14900
  Total vector size (bp): 15002
  Vector type: Lentiviral, CRISPR
Growth in bacteria
  Bacterial resistance: Ampicillin, 100 μg/mL
  Growth temperature: 37°C
  Growth strain: NEB Stable
  Copy number: High Copy
Gene/Insert
  Gene/Insert name: CRISPRi single guide RNA sequence against 5’-UTR of rat synaptotagmin-1 (Syt1) gene (insert 5’ -CACCGCGTGCCTCGCACCGGTCCGCGG)
  Species: R. norvegius (gRNA)
  Insert size (bp): 76
  GenBank ID: 25716
  Entrez Gene: Syt1 (a.k.a. P65)
  Tag / fusion protein: 3xFlag (N-terminus of Cas9-KRAB), T2A-TagBFP2
Resource information
  A portion of this plasmid was derived from a plasmid made by: Dr Konstantin Kogan from DNA Dream Lab (DDL) facility (HiLIFE, Institute of Biotechnology, Helsinki, Finland).
Terms and licenses: Academic/Nonprofit Terms; Industry Terms: Not Available to Industry
How to cite: pLV-RnSyt1-sgRNA1-dCas9-KRAB-TagBFP2 (identifier AAAA-0245) was a gift from Frederic Meunier (Addgene plasmid # 202554 ; http://n2t.net/addgene:202554 ; RRID:Addgene_202554)
